>Addgene plasmid #92368 | pCMV-Tag/M87 S245X | addgene full sequence | sequence record 181056 | Addgene NGS Result
CGTTACATAACTTACGGTAAATGGCCCGCCTGGCTGACCGCCCAACGACCCCCGCCCATTGACGTCAATA
ATGACGTATGTTCCCATAGTAACGCCAATAGGGACTTTCCATTGACGTCAATGGGTGGAGTATTTACGGT
AAACTGCCCACTTGGCAGTACATCAAGTGTATCATATGCCAAGTACGCCCCCTATTGACGTCAATGACGG
TAAATGGCCCGCCTGGCATTATGCCCAGTACATGACCTTATGGGACTTTCCTACTTGGCAGTACATCTAC
GTATTAGTCATCGCTATTACCATGGTGATGCGGTTTTGGCAGTACATCAATGGGCGTGGATAGCGGTTTG
ACTCACGGGGATTTCCAAGTCTCCACCCCATTGACGTCAATGGGAGTTTGTTTTGGCACCAAAATCAACG
GGACTTTCCAAAATGTCGTAACAACTCCGCCCCATTGACGCAAATGGGCGGTAGGCGTGTACGGTGGGAG
GTCTATATAAGCAGAGCTGGTTTAGTGAACCGTCAGATCCGCTAGCGATTACGCCAAGCTCGAAATTAAC
CCTCACTAAAGGGAACAAAAGCTGGAGGCTTCTCCCGCGCCACCATGGCAGCCAAGAGGAGCTCCGGGGC
CGCGCCAGCACCTGCCTCGGCCTCGGCCCCGGCGCCGGTGCCGGGCGGCGAGGCCGAGCGCGTCCGAGTC
TTCCACAAACAGGCCTTCGAGTACATCTCCATTGCCCTGCGCATCGATGAGGATGAGAAAGCAGGACAGA
AGGAGCAAGCTGTGGAATGGTATAAGAAAGGTATTGAAGAACTGGAAAAAGGAATAGCTGTTATAGTTAC
AGGACAAGGTGAACAGTGTGAAAGAGCTAGACGCCTTCAAGCTAAAATGATGACTAATTTGGTTATGGCC
AAGGACCGCTTACAACTTCTAGAGAAGATGCAACCAGTTTTGCCATTTTCCAAGTCACAAACGGACGTCT
ATAATGACAGTACTAACTTGGCATGCCGCAATGGACATCTCCAGTCAGAAAGTGGAGCTGTTCCAAAAAG
AAAAGACCCCTTAACACACACTAGTAATTGACTGCCTCGTTCAAAAACAGTTATGAAAACTGGATCTGCA
GGCCTTTCAGGCCACCATAGAGCACCTAGTTACAGTGGTTTATCCATGGTTTCTGGAGTGAAACAGGGAT
CTGGTCCTGCTCCTACCACTCATAAGGGTACTCCGAAAACAAATAGGACAAATAAACCTTCTACCCCTAC
AACTGCTACTCGTAAGAAAAAAGACTTGAAGAATTTTAGGAATGTGGACAGCAACCTTGCTAACCTTATA
ATGAATGAAATTGTGGACAATGGAACAGCTGTTAAATTTGATGATATAGCTGGTCAAGACTTGGCAAAAC
AAGCATTGCAAGAAATTGTTATTCTTCCTTCTCTGAGGCCTGAGTTGTTCACAGGGCTTAGAGCTCCTGC
CAGAGGGCTGTTACTCTTTGGTCCACCTGGGAATGGGAAGACAATGCTGGCTAAAGCAGTAGCTGCAGAA
TCGAATGCAACCTTCTTTAATATAAGTGCTGCAAGTTTAACTTCAAAATACGTGGGAGAAGGAGAGAAAT
TGGTGAGGGCTCTTTTTGCTGTGGCTCGAGAACTTCAACCTTCTATAATTTTTATAGATGAAGTTGATAG
CCTTTTGTGTGAAAGAAGAGAAGGGGAGCACGATGCTAGTAGACGCCTAAAAACTGAATTTCTAATAGAA
TTTGATGGTGTACAGTCTGCTGGAGATGACAGAGTACTTGTAATGGGTGCAACTAATAGGCCACAAGAGC
TTGATGAGGCTGTTCTCAGGCGTTTCATCAAACGGGTATATGTGTCTTTACCAAATGAGGAGACAAGACT
ACTTTTGCTTAAAAATCTGTTATGTAAACAAGGAAGTCCATTGACCCAAAAAGAACTAGCACAACTTGCT
AGAATGACTGATGGATACTCAGGAAGTGACCTAACAGCTTTGGCAAAAGATGCAGCACTGGGTCCTATCC
GAGAACTAAAACCAGAACAGGTGAAGAATATGTCTGCCAGTGAGATGAGAAATATTCGATTATCTGACTT
CACTGAATCCTTGAAAAAAATAAAACGCAGCGTCAGCCCTCAAACTTTAGAAGCGTACATACGTTGGAAC
AAGGACTTTGGAGATACCACTGTTTAAGGAAATACCTTTGTAAACCTGCAGAACATTTTACTTAAAAGAG
GAAACACAAGATCCCCCGGGCTGCAGGAATTCGATATCAAGCTTATCGATACCGTCGACCTCGAGGGGGG
GCCCGGTACCTTAATTAATTAAGGTACCAGGTAAGTGTACCCAATTCGCCCTATAGTGAGTCGTATTACA
ATTCACTCGATCGCCCTTCCCAACAGTTGCGCAGCCTGAATGGCGAATGGAGATCCAATTTTTAAGTGTA
TAATGTGTTAAACTACTGATTCTAATTGTTTGTGTATTTTAGATTCACAGTCCCAAGGCTCATTTCAGGC
CCCTCAGTCCTCACAGTCTGTTCATGATCATAATCAGCCATACCACATTTGTAGAGGTTTTACTTGCTTT
AAAAAACCTCCCACACCTCCCCCTGAACCTGAAACATAAAATGAATGCAATTGTTGTTGTTAACTTGTTT
ATTGCAGCTTATAATGGTTACAAATAAAGCAATAGCATCACAAATTTCACAAATAAAGCATTTTTTTCAC
TGCATTCTAGTTGTGGTTTGTCCAAACTCATCAATGTATCTTAACGCGTAAATTGTAAGCGTTAATATTT
TGTTAAAATTCGCGTTAAATTTTTGTTAAATCAGCTCATTTTTTAACCAATAGGCCGAAATCGGCAAAAT
CCCTTATAAATCAAAAGAATAGACCGAGATAGGGT
[37 nt withheld, positions 2906-2942]
AAAGAACGTGGACTCCAACGTCAAAGG
[49 nt withheld, positions 2970-3018]
T
[91 nt withheld, positions 3020-3110]
G
[124 nt withheld, positions 3112-3235]
CAGGTGGCACTTTTCGGGGAAATGTGCGCGGAACCCCTATTTGTTTATTTTTCTAAATACATTCAAATAT
GTATCCGCTCATGAGACAATAACCCTGATAAATGCTTCAATAATATTGAAAAAGGAAGAATCCTGAGGCG
GAAAGAACCAGCTGTGGAATGTGTGTCAGTTAGGGTGTGGAAAGTCCCCAGGCTCCCCAGCAGGCAGAAG
TATGCAAAGCATGCATCTCAATTAGTCAGCAACCAGGTGTGGAAAGTCCCCAGGCTCCCCAGCAGGCAGA
AGTATGCAAAGCATGCATCTCAATTAGTCAGCAACCATAGTCCCGCCCCTAACTCCGCCCATCCCGCCCC
TAACTCCGCCCAGTTCCGCCCATTCTCCGCCCCATGGCTGACTAATTTTTTTTATTTATGCAGAGGCCGA
GGCCGCCTCGGCCTCTGAGCTATTCCAGAAGTAGTGAGGAGGCTTTTTTGGAGGCCTAGGCTTTTGCAAA
GATCGATCAAGAGACAGGATGAGGATCGTTTCGCATGATTGAACAAGATGGATTGCACGCAGGTTCTCCG
GCCGCTTGGGTGGAGAGGCTATTCGGCTATGACTGGGCACAACAGACAATCGGCTGCTCTGATGCCGCCG
TGTTCCGGCTGTCAGCGCAGGGGCGCCCGGTTCTTTTTGTCAAGACCGACCTGTCCGGTGCCCTGAATGA
ACTGCAAGACGAGGCAGCGCGGCTATCGTGGCTGGCCACGACGGGCGTTCCTTGCGCAGCTGTGCTCGAC
GTTGTCACTGAAGCGGGAAGGGACTGGCTGCTATTGGGCGAAGTGCCGGGGCAGGATCTCCTGTCATCTC
ACCTTGCTCCTGCCGAGAAAGTATCCATCATGGCTGATGCAATGCGGCGGCTGCATACGCTTGATCCGGC
TACCTGCCCATTCGACCACCAAGCGAAACATCGCATCGAGCGAGCACGTACTCGGATGGAAGCCGGTCTT
GTCGATCAGGATGATCTGGACGAAGAACATCAGGGGCTCGCGCCAGCCGAACTGTTCGCCAGGCTCAAGG
CGAGCATGCCCGACGGCGAGGATCTCGTCGTGACCCATGGCGATGCCTGCTTGCCGAATATCATGGTGGA
AAATGGCCGCTTTTCTGGATTCATCGACTGTGGCCGGCTGGGTGTGGCGGACCGCTATCAGGACATAGCG
TTGGCTACCCGTGATATTGCTGAAGAACTTGGCGGCGAATGGGCTGACCGCTTCCTCGTGCTTTACGGTA
TCGCCGCTCCCGATTCGCAGCGCATCGCCTTCTATCGCCTTCTTGACGAGTTCTTCTGAGCGGGACTCTG
GGGTTCGAAATGACCGACCAAGCGACGCCCAACCTGCCATCACGAGATTTCGATTCCACCGCCGCCTTCT
ATGAAAGGTTGGGCTTCGGAATCGTTTTCCGGGACGCCGGCTGGATGATCCTCCAGCGCGGGGATCTCAT
GCTGGAGTTCTTCGCCCACCCTAGGGGGAGGCTAACTGAAACACGGAAGGAGACAATACCGGAAGGAACC
CGCGCTATGACGGCAATAAAAAGACAGAATAAAACGCACGGTGTTGGGTCGTTTGTTCATAAACGCGGGG
TTCGGTCCCAGGGCTGGCACTCTGTCGATACCCCACCGAGACCCCATTGGGGCCAATACGCCCGCGTTTC
TTCCTTTTCCCCACCCCACCCCCCAAGTTCGGGTGAAGGCCCAGGGCTCGCAGCCAACGTCGGGGCGGCA
GGCCCTGCCATAGCCTCAGGTTACTCATATATACTTTAGATTGATTTAAAACTTCATTTTTAATTTAAAA
GGATCTAGGTGAAGATCCTTTTTGATAATCTCATGACCAAAATCCCTTAACGTGAGTTTTCGTTCCACTG
AGCGTCAGACCCCGTAGAAAAGATCAAAGGATCTTCTTGAGATCCTTTTTTTCTGCGCGTAATCTGCTGC
TTGCAAACAAAAAAACCACCGCTACCAGCGGTGGTTTGTTTGCCGGATCAAGAGCTACCAACTCTTTTTC
CGAAGGTAACTGGCTTCAGCAGAGCGCAGATACCAAATACTGTTCTTCTAGTGTAGCCGTAGTTAGGCCA
CCACTTCAAGAACTCTGTAGCACCGCCTACATACCTCGCTCTGCTAATCCTGTTACCAGTGGCTGCTGCC
AGTGGCGATAAGTCGTGTCTTACCGGGTTGGACTCAAGACGATAGTTACCGGATAAGGCGCAGCGGTCGG
GCTGAACGGGGGGTTCGTGCACACAGCCCAGCTTGGAGCGAACGACCTACACCGAACTGAGATACCTACA
GCGTGAGCTATGAGAAAGCGCCACGCTTCCCGAAGGGAGAAAGGCGGACAGGTATCCGGTAAGCGGCAGG
GTCGGAACAGGAGAGCGCACGAGGGAGCTTCCAGGGGGAAACGCCTGGTATCTTTATAGTCCTGTCGGGT
TTCGCCACCTCTGACTTGAGCGTCGATTTTTGTGATGCTCGTCAGGGGGGCGGAGCCTATGGAAAAACGC
CAGCAACGCGGCCTTTTTACGGTTCCTGGCCTTTTGCTGGCCTTTTGCTCACATGTTCTTTCCTGCGTTA
TCCCCTGATTCTGTGGATAACCGTATTACCGCCATGCATTAGTTATTAATAGTAATCAATTACGGGGTCA
TTAGTTCATAGCCCATATATGGAGTTCCG
Features (pLannotate 1.2.2; 19 found; start..end, strand, type, name):
      1..304     +  enhancer       CMV enhancer: human cytomegalovirus immediate early enhancer
    305..508     +  promoter       CMV promoter: human cytomegalovirus (CMV) immediate early promoter
    554..572     +  promoter       T3 promoter: promoter for bacteriophage T3 RNA polymerase
    590..2194    +  CDS            SPAST (fragment): SPAST_HUMAN - Also known as ADPSP, FSP2, KIAA1083 From Homo sapiens (Human).
   2250..2320    +  misc_feature   MCS (fragment): pBluescript multiple cloning site
   2360..2378    -  promoter       T7 promoter: promoter for bacteriophage T7 RNA polymerase
   2388..2427    +  CDS            lacZα (fragment): LacZα fragment of β-galactosidase; lacZ fragment
   2437..2492    +  intron         small t intron (fragment): SV40 (simian virus 40) small t antigen intron
   2492..2629    +  CDS            large T antigen (fragment): large T antigen from SV40 (simian virus 40)
   2652..2773    +  polyA_signal   SV40 poly(A) signal: SV40 polyadenylation signal
   2807..3235    -  rep_origin     f1 ori (sequence partly withheld): f1 bacteriophage origin of replication; arrow indicates direction of (+) strand synthesis
   3262..3364    +  promoter       AmpR promoter: bla
   3368..3725    +  promoter       SV40 promoter: SV40 enhancer and early promoter
   3760..4554    +  CDS            NeoR/KanR: aminoglycoside phosphotransferase from Tn5; aph(3')-II (or nptII); confers resistance to neomycin, kanamycin, and G418 (Geneticin®)
   4575..4727    +  CDS            ble (fragment): BLE_KLEPN - Experimental evidence at protein level: Swiss-Prot protein existence level 1. Binding protein with a strong affinity to the bleomycin family of antibiotics. Binds to CL990; an antimitotic-antibiotic compound. From Klebsiella pneumoniae.
   4786..4833    +  polyA_signal   HSV TK poly(A) signal: herpes simplex virus thymidine kinase polyadenylation signal (Cole and Stacy, 1985)
   4924..4940    -  polyA_signal   bGH poly(A) signal (fragment): bovine growth hormone polyadenylation signal
   5162..5750    +  rep_origin     ori: high-copy-number ColE1/pMB1/pBR322/pUC origin of replication
   5865..5924    +  enhancer       CMV enhancer (fragment): human cytomegalovirus immediate early enhancer
