[The description below was written by a language model from this plasmid's Addgene catalogue record and pLannotate feature annotations shown in this document.]
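Description:
pCMV-Tag/M87 S245X is a mammalian expression plasmid built on the Stratagene pCMV-Tag backbone that carries a mutant form of human spastin (SPAST, also known as SPG4). The sequenced record is about 5.9 kb. It is propagated in E. coli from a high-copy ColE1/pUC-type origin and selected with kanamycin. The resistance gene is the Tn5 NeoR/KanR aminoglycoside phosphotransferase. It sits downstream of both a bacterial (bla) promoter and the SV40 enhancer/early promoter and is followed by an HSV TK polyadenylation signal, so the same marker can provide G418 selection in mammalian cells. An f1 origin is also present for single-stranded DNA production.

The payload is driven by the human cytomegalovirus immediate early enhancer and promoter and terminated by an SV40 poly(A) signal. T3 and T7 phage promoters flank the insert and serve as sequencing primer sites. The spastin cDNA lacks the first 460 bp of the reference transcript, so, as the construct name indicates, it encodes the shorter M87 isoform rather than full-length M1 spastin. It also carries the S245X nonsense mutation, which should produce a truncated protein even though the annotated SPAST homology continues through the remaining cDNA. According to the depositor, cloning removed the vector's myc epitope tag and destroyed the restriction sites used, so the protein is untagged and must be detected with an anti-spastin antibody.

The plasmid is intended for expressing this truncated M87 spastin in mammalian cells. It was deposited with work on SPAST truncating mutations in hereditary spastic paraplegia, which compared the accumulation and toxicity of the M1 and M87 isoforms.
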