Addgene plasmid #92368: pCMV-Tag/M87 S245X
Purpose: expression of M87 S245X spastin in mammalian cells
Depositing lab: Peter Baas. Depositing organization: Drexel University. Publication: Studies on truncating mutations of SPAST associated with Hereditary Spastic Paraplegia indicate greater accumulation and toxicity of the M1 isoform of spastin. Solowska JM, Rao AN, Baas PW. Mol Biol Cell. 2017 May 11. pii: mbc.E17-01-0047. doi: 10.1091/mbc.E17-01-0047. PubMed 28495799.
Backbone
  Vector backbone: pCMV-Tag
  Backbone manufacturer: Stratagene
  Backbone size w/o insert (bp): 4300
  Vector type: Mammalian Expression
Growth in bacteria
  Bacterial resistance: Kanamycin, 50 μg/mL
  Growth temperature: 37°C
  Growth strain: DH5alpha
  Copy number: Unknown
Gene/Insert
  Gene/Insert name: spastin (alt names: SPAST; NM 014946)
  Species: H. sapiens (human)
  Insert size (bp): 1663
  Mutation: 1-460 bp deleted, S245X
  Entrez Gene: SPAST (a.k.a. ADPSP, FSP2, SPG4)
  Promoter: CMV
  Cloning method: Restriction Enzyme; 5′ cloning site EcoICRI/Eco47III (destroyed during cloning); 3′ cloning site BamH I/Bgl II (destroyed during cloning)
  Sequencing primers: 5′ T3; 3′ T7
Terms and licenses: Academic/Nonprofit Terms; Industry Terms: Not Available to Industry
Depositor comments: Cloning of spastin cDNA into pCMV-Tag EcoICR I and BamH I sites removed myc tag. To detect spastin use anti-spastin antibody.
How to cite: pCMV-Tag/M87 S245X was a gift from Peter Baas (Addgene plasmid # 92368 ; http://n2t.net/addgene:92368 ; RRID:Addgene_92368)
